>Addgene plasmid #228178 | SP_F4 | addgene full sequence | sequence record 451792 | Addgene NGS Result
TCGGTCTCATATGAAAGTGTCAGCCGCTCTTCTGTGCCTATTATTGATCGCAGCGACCTTTATACCCCAG
GGACTAGCCGCCCCTTGAGACCAGACCAATAAAAAACGCCCGGCGGCAACCGAGCGTTCTGAACAAATCC
AGATGGAGTTCTGAGGTCATTACTGGATCTATCAACAGGAGTCCAAGCGAGCTCGATATCAAATTACGCC
CCGCCCTGCCACTCATCGCAGTACTGTTGTAATTCATTAAGCATTCTGCCGACATGGAAGCCATCACAAA
CGGCATGATGAACCTGAATCGCCAGCGGCATCAGCACCTTGTCGCCTTGCGTATAATATTTGCCCATGGT
GAAAACGGGGGCGAAGAAGTTGTCCATATTGGCCACGTTTAAATCAAAACTGGTGAAACTCACCCAGGGA
TTGGCTGAAACGAAAAACATATTCTCAATAAACCCTTTAGGGAAATAGGCCAGGTTTTCACCGTAACACG
CCACATCTTGCGAATATATGTGTAGAAACTGCCGGAAATCGTCGTGGTATTCACTCCAGAGCGATGAAAA
CGTTTCAGTTTGCTCATGGAAAACGGTGTAACAAGGGTGAACACTATCCCATATCACCAGCTCACCGTCT
TTCATTGCCATACGAAATTCCGGATGAGCATTCATCAGGCGGGCAAGAATGTGAATAAAGGCCGGATAAA
ACTTGTGCTTATTTTTCTTTACGGTCTTTAAAAAGGCCGTAATATCCAGCTGAACGGTCTGGTTATAGGT
ACATTGAGCAACTGACTGAAATGCCTCAAAATGTTCTTTACGATGCCATTGGGATATATCAACGGTGGTA
TATCCAGTGATTTTTTTCTCCATTTTAGCTTCCTTAGCTCCTGAAAATCTCGATAACTCAAAAAATACGC
CCGGTAGTGATCTTATTTCATTATGGTGAAAGTTGGAACCTCTTACGTGCCCGATCAATCATGACCAAAA
TCCCTTAACGTGAGTTTTCGTTCCACTGAGCGTCAGACCCCGTAGAAAAGATCAAAGGATCTTCTTGAGA
TCCTTTTTTTCTGCGCGTAATCTGCTGCTTGCAAACAAAAAAACCACCGCTACCAGCGGTGGTTTGTTTG
CCGGATCAAGAGCTACCAACTCTTTTTCCGAAGGTAACTGGCTTCAGCAGAGCGCAGATACCAAATACTG
TTCTTCTAGTGTAGCCGTAGTTAGGCCACCACTTCAAGAACTCTGTAGCACCGCCTACATACCTCGCTCT
GCTAATCCTGTTACCAGTGGCTGCTGCCAGTGGCGATAAGTCGTGTCTTACCGGGTTGGACTCAAGACGA
TAGTTACCGGATAAGGCGCAGCGGTCGGGCTGAACGGGGGGTTCGTGCACACAGCCCAGCTTGGAGCGAA
CGACCTACACCGAACTGAGATACCTACAGCGTGAGCTATGAGAAAGCGCCACGCTTCCCGAAGGGAGAAA
GGCGGACAGGTATCCGGTAAGCGGCAGGGTCGGAACAGGAGAGCGCACGAGGGAGCTTCCAGGGGGAAAC
GCCTGGTATCTTTATAGTCCTGTCGGGTTTCGCCACCTCTGACTTGAGCGTCGATTTTTGTGATGCTCGT
CAGGGGGGCGGAGCCTATGGAAAAACGCCAGCAACGCGGCCTTTTTACGGTTCCTGGCCTTTTGCTGGCC
TTTTGCTCACATGTTCTTTCCTGCGTTATCCCCTGATTCTGTGGATAACCGTAG
Features (pLannotate 1.2.2; 5 found; start..end, strand, type, name):
     11..100     +  CDS            CCL2 (fragment): CCL2_HUMAN - Also known as MCP1, SCYA2. Experimental evidence at protein level: Swiss-Prot protein existence level 1. Acts as a ligand for C-C chemokine receptor CCR2 (PubMed:9837883, PubMed:10587439, PubMed:10529171). Signals through binding and activation of CCR2 and induces a strong chemotactic response and mobilization of intracellular calcium ions (PubMed:9837883, PubMed:10587439). Exhibits a chemotactic activity for monocytes and basophils but not neutrophils or eosinophils (PubMed:8627182, PubMed:9792674, PubMed:8195247). May be involved in the recruitment of monocytes into the arterial
     99..133     -  terminator     lambda t0 terminator: minimal transcription terminator from phage lambda (Scholtissek and Grosse, 1987)
    207..863     -  CDS            cat: CAT_ECOLX - Experimental evidence at protein level: Swiss-Prot protein existence level 1. This enzyme is an effector of chloramphenicol resistance in bacteria. From Escherichia coli. This protein is used as a marker in many commonly used cloning vectors, such as pACYC184.
    864..961     -  promoter       cat promoter: promoter of the E. coli cat gene encoding chloramphenicol acetyltransferase
   1045..1633    +  rep_origin     ori: high-copy-number ColE1/pMB1/pBR322/pUC origin of replication
