[The description below was written by a language model from this plasmid's Addgene catalogue record and pLannotate feature annotations shown in this document.]
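Description:
SP_F4 is a small (about 1.7 kb) synthetic-biology part plasmid built on pYTK001, the part-entry vector of the MoClo Yeast Toolkit. It is a storage and donor vector for bacteria rather than an expression construct. A high-copy ColE1/pUC-type origin drives replication in E. coli, and selection is by chloramphenicol, through a cat gene expressed from its native cat promoter. A lambda t0 terminator lies between the resistance cassette and the insert. The feature table shows no yeast origin, yeast marker or promoter acting on the insert, as expected for a plasmid whose only role is to carry a part.

The payload is the secretion signal peptide of human CCL2 (also called MCP-1). The insert name gives it as the first 23 residues of the UniProt entry, and it is codon-optimised for Saccharomyces cerevisiae. The annotation software detects it as a short CCL2 fragment of roughly 90 nt. According to the catalogue entry, the part is flanked by BsaI sites so that Golden Gate digestion releases it with defined overhangs. The depositor classes it as a "3a*" component, a variant of the toolkit's type 3a position. The BsaI sites themselves are not annotated in the feature table.

In a combinatorial assembly the signal peptide is joined to toolkit-compatible promoters, coding sequences and terminators, giving yeast transcription units in which it directs a recombinant protein into the secretory pathway. The associated publication concerns high-throughput optimisation of protein secretion in yeast with an engineered biosensor, which suggests SP_F4 is one candidate signal peptide screened for the best secretion of a given protein.
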