Addgene plasmid #228178: SP_F4
Purpose: Plasmid contains the secretion signal peptide sequence of the human CCL2 gene for use in Combinatorial Golden Gate Assembly (BsaI restriction sites).
Depositing lab: Joseph Brock. Depositing organization: Australian National University. Publication: High-throughput optimisation of protein secretion in yeast via an engineered biosensor. Cleaver A, Luo R, Smith OB, Murphy L, Schwessinger B, Brock J. Trends Biotechnol. 2025 Apr;43(4):838-867. doi: 10.1016/j.tibtech.2024.11.010. Epub 2024 Dec 13. PubMed 39674781.
Backbone
  Vector backbone: pYTK001
  Backbone manufacturer: John Dueber, Addgene plasmid #65108
  Vector type: Synthetic Biology
Growth in bacteria
  Bacterial resistance: Chloramphenicol, 25 μg/mL
  Growth temperature: 37°C
  Growth strain: DH5alpha
  Copy number: High Copy
Gene/Insert
  Gene/Insert name: sp_P13500_CCL2_HUMAN:0-23 (alt name: Uniprot: P13500)
  Species: H. sapiens (human)
  Cloning method: Golden Gate
Terms and licenses: Academic/Nonprofit Terms; Industry Terms: Not Available to Industry
Depositor comments: Signal peptides direct recombinant protein secretion in yeast. Codon optimised for expression in S. cerevisiae. This part is designed for use with components from the MoClo Yeast Toolkit (Lee et al. 2015). This insert is a 3a* component, see Williams et al. 2024 for more detail.
How to cite: SP_F4 was a gift from Joseph Brock (Addgene plasmid # 228178 ; http://n2t.net/addgene:228178 ; RRID:Addgene_228178)
